Addgene plasmid #161762: pTRANS-Pho2-1/2-2-tRNA
Purpose: pTRANS T-DNA vector with nptII selection and 35S:Cas9 with 6x tRNA-spliced gRNAs and rolD:TREX2 targeting the four MsPho2-1abcd and MsPho2-2abcd genes in alfalfa (pTRANS_220 - #91113)
Depositing lab: Shaun Curtin. Depositing organization: USDA ARS Midwest Area, Plant Science Research Unit. Publication: Alfalfa (Medicago sativa L.) pho2 mutant plants hyperaccumulate phosphate. Miller SS, Dornbusch MR, Farmer AD, Huertas R, Gutierrez-Gonzalez JJ, Young ND, Samac DA, Curtin SJ. G3 (Bethesda). 2022 May 30;12(6). pii: 6574359. doi: 10.1093/g3journal/jkac096. PubMed 35471600.
Backbone
  Vector backbone: pTRANS_220
  Backbone manufacturer: Voytas Plant Genome Engineering Tool kit
  Backbone size w/o insert (bp): 9500
  Total vector size (bp): 17467
  Vector type: Plant Expression
  Selectable markers: neomycin phosphotransferase (kanR)
Growth in bacteria
  Bacterial resistance: Kanamycin, 50 μg/mL
  Growth temperature: 37°C
  Growth strain: DH5alpha
  Copy number: High Copy
Gene/Insert
  Gene/Insert name: Cas9 and gRNAs
  gRNA/shRNA sequence: MsPho2-1 and MsPho2-2
  Species: alflafa
  Promoter: CmYLCV Promoter
  Cloning method: Gateway Cloning
  Sequencing primers: 5′ CTAGAAGTAGTCAAGGCGGC
Terms and licenses: Academic/Nonprofit Terms; Industry Terms: Not Available to Industry
How to cite: pTRANS-Pho2-1/2-2-tRNA was a gift from Shaun Curtin (Addgene plasmid # 161762 ; http://n2t.net/addgene:161762 ; RRID:Addgene_161762)
