[The description below was written by a language model from this plasmid's Addgene catalogue record and pLannotate feature annotations shown in this document.]
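Description:
pTRANS-Pho2-1/2-2-tRNA is a roughly 17.5 kb binary T-DNA vector for plant genome editing, built on the pTRANS_220 backbone from a modular plant genome engineering toolkit and designed to knock out the MsPho2-1 and MsPho2-2 gene copies (a–d alleles of each) in tetraploid alfalfa. The backbone carries a ColE1/pMB1-type origin with the pBR322 bom region for high-copy propagation in E. coli, together with the pVS1 oriV, RepA and StaA functions that support replication and stable maintenance in Agrobacterium. Bacterial selection is by kanamycin through an aphA-3 aminoglycoside phosphotransferase located outside the T-DNA.

Between the nopaline-type left and right border repeats lie four expression units. Next to the left border, an enhanced CaMV 35S promoter drives nptII with a CaMV poly(A) signal, giving kanamycin-class selection of transformed plant tissue. A CaMV 35S promoter drives Streptococcus pyogenes Cas9, terminated by the Arabidopsis HSP18.2 terminator. Downstream is a polycistronic guide array in which six gRNA scaffolds are interleaved with seven tRNA units and closed by a CaMV poly(A) signal. Endogenous tRNA-processing enzymes cleave the single transcript to release the individual guides. The catalogue entry names the CmYLCV promoter for this array, although it is not annotated in the feature table. The final unit encodes mouse TREX2, a 3' exonuclease, with the pea rbcS-E9 terminator. The record states it is driven by the rolD promoter, which is likewise unannotated. Co-expressing TREX2 with Cas9 is generally intended to promote end resection at cut sites and increase the frequency of deletions. The associated work used the construct to generate alfalfa pho2 mutants that hyperaccumulate phosphate.
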