Features (pLannotate 1.2.2; 39 found; start..end, strand, type, name):
    291..1085    -  CDS            KanR: aminoglycoside phosphotransferase; aphA-3; confers resistance to kanamycin
   1510..1534    +  misc_feature   LB T-DNA repeat: left border repeat from nopaline C58 T-DNA
   1612..1786    -  polyA_signal   CaMV poly(A) signal: cauliflower mosaic virus polyadenylation signal
   1843..2635    -  CDS            NeoR/KanR (fragment): aminoglycoside phosphotransferase from Tn5; aph(3')-II (or nptII); confers resistance to neomycin, kanamycin, and G418 (Geneticin®)
   2703..3379    -  promoter       CaMV 35S promoter (enhanced): cauliflower mosaic virus 35S promoter with a duplicated enhancer region
   3469..3557    +  CDS            lacI (fragment): lac repressor; lacI; The lac repressor binds to the lac operator to inhibit transcription in E. coli. This inhibition can be relieved by adding lactose or isopropyl-β-D-thiogalactopyranoside (IPTG).
   3570..3591    +  protein_bind   CAP binding site: CAP binding activates transcription in the presence of cAMP. E. coli catabolite activator protein
   3606..3636    +  promoter       lac promoter: promoter for the E. coli lac operon
   3640..3662    +  protein_bind   lac operator (fragment): The lac repressor binds to the lac operator to inhibit transcription in E. coli. This inhibition can be relieved by adding lactose or isopropyl-β-D-thiogalactopyranoside (IPTG). lac repressor encoded by lacI
   3693..3718    +  misc_feature   MCS (fragment): pUC18/19 multiple cloning site
   4214..4555    +  promoter       CaMV 35S promoter: strong constitutive promoter from cauliflower mosaic virus
   4593..8696    +  CDS            cas9: CAS9_STRP1 - Also known as csn1 From Streptococcus pyogenes serotype M1.
   8742..8990    +  terminator     HSP terminator: efficient transcription terminator from the Arabidopsis thaliana heat shock protein 18.2 gene (Nagaya et al., 2010)
   9496..9566    +  ncRNA          tRNA: Accession: RF00005 - tRNA
   9588..9663    +  misc_RNA       gRNA scaffold: guide RNA scaffold for the Streptococcus pyogenes CRISPR/Cas9 system
   9669..9739    +  ncRNA          tRNA: Accession: RF00005 - tRNA
   9761..9836    +  misc_RNA       gRNA scaffold: guide RNA scaffold for the Streptococcus pyogenes CRISPR/Cas9 system
   9842..9912    +  ncRNA          tRNA: Accession: RF00005 - tRNA
   9934..10009   +  misc_RNA       gRNA scaffold: guide RNA scaffold for the Streptococcus pyogenes CRISPR/Cas9 system
  10015..10085   +  ncRNA          tRNA: Accession: RF00005 - tRNA
  10107..10182   +  misc_RNA       gRNA scaffold: guide RNA scaffold for the Streptococcus pyogenes CRISPR/Cas9 system
  10188..10258   +  ncRNA          tRNA: Accession: RF00005 - tRNA
  10280..10355   +  misc_RNA       gRNA scaffold: guide RNA scaffold for the Streptococcus pyogenes CRISPR/Cas9 system
  10361..10431   +  ncRNA          tRNA: Accession: RF00005 - tRNA
  10453..10528   +  misc_RNA       gRNA scaffold: guide RNA scaffold for the Streptococcus pyogenes CRISPR/Cas9 system
  10534..10604   +  ncRNA          tRNA: Accession: RF00005 - tRNA
  10625..10799   +  polyA_signal   CaMV poly(A) signal: cauliflower mosaic virus polyadenylation signal
  10846..10900   -  misc_feature   MCS (fragment): pBluescript multiple cloning site
  11369..12076   +  CDS            Trex2: TREX2_MOUSE - Experimental evidence at protein level: Swiss-Prot protein existence level 1. Exonuclease with a preference for double-stranded DNA with mismatched 3' termini. May play a role in DNA repair. From Mus musculus (Mouse).
  12089..12394   +  terminator     E9 terminator (fragment): terminator and polyadenylation signal from the pea rbcS-E9 gene
  12478..12632   +  CDS            lacZα (fragment): LacZα fragment of β-galactosidase; lacZ fragment
  12698..12722   +  misc_feature   RB T-DNA repeat: right border repeat from nopaline C58 T-DNA
  13062..13463   +  CDS            Y4CG_SINFN (fragment): Protein inferred from homology: Swiss-Prot protein existence level 3. From Sinorhizobium fredii (strain NBRC 101917 / NGR234).
  14023..14652   +  CDS            pVS1 StaA: stability protein from the Pseudomonas plasmid pVS1 (Heeb et al., 2000)
  15081..16154   +  CDS            pVS1 RepA: replication protein from the Pseudomonas plasmid pVS1 (Heeb et al., 2000)
  16220..16414   +  rep_origin     pVS1 oriV: origin of replication for the Pseudomonas plasmid pVS1 (Heeb et al., 2000)
  16617..16656   +  CDS            rop (fragment): Rop protein, which maintains plasmids at low copy number; rop
  16758..16898   +  misc_feature   bom: basis of mobility region from pBR322
  17084..204     -  rep_origin     ori (across the origin): high-copy-number ColE1/pMB1/pBR322/pUC origin of replication
>Addgene plasmid #161762 | pTRANS-Pho2-1/2-2-tRNA | addgene full sequence | sequence record 393572 | Addgene NGS Result
GTAGGCGGTGCTACAGAGTTCTTGAAGTGGTGGCCTAACTACGGCTACACTAGAAGGACAGTATTTGGTA
TCTGCGCTCTGCTGAAGCCAGTTACCTTCGGAAAAAGAGTTGGTAGCTCTTGATCCGGCAAACAAACCAC
CGCTGGTAGCGGTGGTTTTTTTGTTTGCAAGCAGCAGATTACGCGCAGAAAAAAAGGATCTCAAGAAGAT
CCTTTGATCTTTTCTACGGGGTCTGACGCTCAGTGGAACGAAAACTCACGTTAAGGGATTTTGGTCATGC
ATTCTAGGTACTAAAACAATTCATCCAGTAAAATATAATATTTTATTTTCTCCCAATCAGGCTTGATCCC
CAGTAAGTCAAAAAATAGCTCGACATACTGTTCTTCCCCGATATCCTCCCTGATCGACCGGACGCAGAAG
GCAATGTCATACCACTTGTCCGCCCTGCCGCTTCTCCCAAGATCAATAAAGCCACTTACTTTGCCATCTT
TCACAAAGATGTTGCTGTCTCCCAGGTCGCCGTGGGAAAAGACAAGTTCCTCTTCGGGCTTTTCCGTCTT
TAAAAAATCATACAGCTCGCGCGGATCTTTAAATGGAGTGTCTTCTTCCCAGTTTTCGCAATCCACATCG
GCCAGATCGTTATTCAGTAAGTAATCCAATTCGGCTAAGCGGCTGTCTAAGCTATTCGTATAGGGACAAT
CCGATATGTCGATGGAGTGAAAGAGCCTGATGCACTCCGCATACAGCTCGATAATCTTTTCAGGGCTTTG
TTCATCTTCATACTCTTCCGAGCAAAGGACGCCATCGGCCTCACTCATGAGCAGATTGCTCCAGCCATCA
TGCCGTTCAAAGTGCAGGACCTTTGGAACAGGCAGCTTTCCTTCCAGCCATAGCATCATGTCCTTTTCCC
GTTCCACATCATAGGTGGTCCCTTTATACCGGCTGTCCGTCATTTTTAAATATAGGTTTTCATTTTCTCC
CACCAGCTTATATACCTTAGCAGGAGACATTCCTTCCGTATCTTTTACGCAGCGGTATTTTTCGATCAGT
TTTTTCAATTCCGGTGATATTCTCATTTTAGCCATTTATTATTTCCTTCCTCTTTTCTACAGTATTTAAA
GATACCCCAAGAAGCTAATTATAACAAGACGAACTCCAATTCACTGTTCCTTGCATTCTAAAACCTTAAA
TACCAGAAAACAGCTTTTTCAAAGTTGTTTTCAAAGTTGGCGTATAACATAGTATCGACGGAGCCGATTT
TGAAACCGCGGTGATCACAGGCAGCAACGCTCTGTCATCGTTACAATCAACATGCTACCCTCCGCGAGAT
CATCCGTGTTTCAAACCCGGCAGCTTAGTTGCCGTTCTTCCGAATAGCATCGGTAACATGAGCAAAGTCT
GCCGCCTTACAACGGCTCTCCCGCTGACGCCGTCCCGGACTGATGGGCTGCCTGTATCGAGTGGTGATTT
TGTGCCGAGCTGCCGGTCGGGGAGCTGTTGGCTGGCTGGTGGCAGGATATATTGTGGTGTAAACAAATTG
ACGCTTAGACAACTTAATAACACATTGCGGACGTTTTTAATGTACTGAATTAACGCCGAATTAATTCGGG
GGATCTGGATTTTAGTACTGGATTTTGGTTTTAGGAATTAGAAATTTTATTGATAGAAGTATTTTACAAA
TACAAATACATACTAAGGGTTTCTTATATGCTCAACACATGAGCGAAACCCTATAGGAACCCTAATTCCC
TTATCTGGGAACTACTCACACATTATTATGGAGAAACTCGAGCTTGTCGATCGACTCTAGCTAGAGGATC
GATCCGAACCCCAGAGTCCCGCTCAGAAGAACTCGTCAAGAAGGCGATAGAAGGCGATGCGCTGCGAATC
GGGAGCGGCGATACCGTAAAGCACGAGGAAGCGGTCAGCCCATTCGCCGCCAAGCTCTTCAGCAATATCA
CGGGTAGCCAACGCTATGTCCTGATAGCGGTCCGCCACACCCAGCCGGCCACAGTCGATGAATCCAGAAA
AGCGGCCATTTTCCACCATGATATTCGGCAAGCAGGCATCGCCATGTGTCACGACGAGATCCTCGCCGTC
GGGCATGCGCGCCTTGAGCCTGGCGAACAGTTCGGCTGGCGCGAGCCCCTGATGCTCTTCGTCCAGATCA
TCCTGATCGACAAGACCGGCTTCCATCCGAGTACGTGCTCGCTCGATGCGATGTTTCGCTTGGTGGTCGA
ATGGGCAGGTAGCCGGATCAAGCGTATGCAGCCGCCGCATTGCATCAGCCATGATGGATACTTTCTCGGC
AGGAGCAAGGTGAGATGACAGGAGATCCTGCCCCGGCACTTCGCCCAATAGCAGCCAGTCCCTTCCCGCT
TCAGTGACAACGTCGAGCACAGCTGCGCAAGGAACGCCCGTCGTGGCCAGCCACGATAGCCGCGCTGCCT
CGTCCTGGAGTTCATTCAGGGCACCGGACAGGTCGGTCTTGACAAAAAGAACCGGGCGCCCCTGCGCTGA
CAGCCGAAACACGGCGGCATCAGAGCAGCCGATTGTCTGTTGTGCCCAGTCATAGCCGAATAGCCTCTCC
ACCCAAGCGGCCGGAGAACCTGCGTGCAATCCATCTTGTTCAATCCCCATGGTCGATCGACAGATCTGCG
AAAGCTCGAGAGAGATAGATTTGTAGAGAGAGACTGGTGATTTCAGCGTGTCCTCTCCAAATGAAATGAA
CTTCCTTATATAGAGGAAGGGTCTTGCGAAGGATAGTGGGATTGTGCGTCATCCCTTACGTCAGTGGAGA
TATCACATCAATCCACTTGCTTTGAAGACGTGGTTGGAACGTCTTCTTTTTCCACGATGCTCCTCGTGGG
TGGGGGTCCATCTTTGGGACCACTGTCGGCAGAGGCATCTTGAACGATAGCCTTTCCTTTATCGCAATGA
TGGCATTTGTAGGTGCCACCTTCCTTTTCTACTGTCCTTTTGATGAAGTGACAGATAGCTGGGCAATGGA
ATCCGAGGAGGTTTCCCGATATTACCCTTTGTTGAAAAGTCTCAATAGCCCTTTGGTCTTCTGAGACTGT
ATCTTTGATATTCTTGGAGTAGACGAGAGTGTCGTGCTCCACCATGTTCACATCAATCCACTTGCTTTGA
AGACGTGGTTGGAACGTCTTCTTTTTCCACGATGCTCCTCGTGGGTGGGGGTCCATCTTTGGGACCACTG
TCGGCAGAGGCATCTTGAACGATAGCCTTTCCTTTATCGCAATGATGGCATTTGTAGGTGCCACCTTCCT
TTTCTACTGTCCTTTTGATGAAGTGACAGATAGCTGGGCAATGGAATCCGAGGAGGTTTCCCGATATTAC
CCTTTGTTGAAAAGTCTCAATAGCCCTTTGGTCTTCTGAGACTGTATCTTTGATATTCTTGGAGTAGACG
AGAGTGTCGTGCTCCACCATGTTGGCAAGCTGCTCTAGCCAATACGCAAACCGCCTCTCCCCGCGCGTTG
GCCGATTCATTAATGCAGCTGGCACGACAGGTTTCCCGACTGGAAAGCGGGCAGTGAGCGCAACGCAATT
AATGTGAGTTAGCTCACTCATTAGGCACCCCAGGCTTTACACTTTATGCTTCCGGCTCGTATGTTGTGTG
GAATTGTGAGCGGATAACAATTTCACACAGGAAACAGCTATGACATGATTACGAATTCGAGCTCGGTACC
CGGGGATCGGCGCGCCAGATTTGCCTTTTCAATTTCAGAAAGAATGCTAACCCACAGATGGTTAGAGAGG
CTTACGCAGCAGGTATCATCAAGACGATCTACCCGAGCAATAATCTCCAGGAAATCAAATACCTTCCCAA
GAAGGTTAAAGATGCAGTCAAAAGATTCAGGACTAACTGCATCAAGAACACAGAGAAAGATATATTTCTC
AAGATCAGAAGTACTATTCCAGTATGGACGATTCAAGGCTTGCTTCACAAACCAAGGCAAGTAATAGAGA
TTGGAGTCTCTAAAAAGGTAGTTCCCACTGAATCAAAGGCCATGGAGTCAAAGATTCAAATAGAGGACCT
AACAGAACTCGCCGTAAAGACTGGCGAACAGTTCATACAGAGTCTCTTACGACTCAATGACAAGAAGAAA
ATCTTCGTCAACATGGTGGAGCACGACACACTTGTCTACTCCAAAAATATCAAAGATACAGTCTCAGAAG
ACCAAAGGGCAATTGAGACTTTTCAACAAAGGGTAATATCCGGAAACCTCCTCGGATTCCATTGCCCAGC
TATCTGTCACTTTATTGTGAAGATAGTGGAAAAGGAAGGTGGCTCCTACAAATGCCATCATTGCGATAAA
GGAAAGGCCATCGTTGAAGATGCCTCTGCCGACAGTGGTCCCAAAGATGGACCCCCACCCACGAGGAGCA
TCGTGGAAAAAGAAGACGTTCCAACCACGTCTTCAAAGCAAGTGGATTGATGTGATATCTCCACTGACGT
AAGGGATGACGCACAATCCCACTATCCTTCGCAAGACCCTTCCTCTATATAAGGAAGTTCATTTCATTTG
GAGAGAACACGGGGGACTCCTGCAGGTAGATCGCTCGTCGACATGGATAAGAAGTACTCTATCGGACTCG
ATATCGGAACTAACTCTGTGGGATGGGCTGTGATCACCGATGAGTACAAGGTGCCATCTAAGAAGTTCAA
GGTTCTCGGAAACACCGATAGGCACTCTATCAAGAAAAACCTTATCGGTGCTCTCCTCTTCGATTCTGGT
GAAACTGCTGAGGCTACCAGACTCAAGAGAACCGCTAGAAGAAGGTACACCAGAAGAAAGAACAGGATCT
GCTACCTCCAAGAGATCTTCTCTAACGAGATGGCTAAAGTGGATGATTCATTCTTCCACAGGCTCGAAGA
GTCATTCCTCGTGGAAGAAGATAAGAAGCACGAGAGGCACCCTATCTTCGGAAACATCGTTGATGAGGTG
GCATACCACGAGAAGTACCCTACTATCTACCACCTCAGAAAGAAGCTCGTTGATTCTACTGATAAGGCTG
ATCTCAGGCTCATCTACCTCGCTCTCGCTCACATGATCAAGTTCAGAGGACACTTCCTCATCGAGGGTGA
TCTCAACCCTGATAACTCTGATGTGGATAAGTTGTTCATCCAGCTCGTGCAGACCTACAACCAGCTTTTC
GAAGAGAACCCTATCAACGCTTCAGGTGTGGATGCTAAGGCTATCCTCTCTGCTAGGCTCTCTAAGTCAA
GAAGGCTTGAGAACCTCATTGCTCAGCTCCCTGGTGAGAAGAAGAACGGACTTTTCGGAAACTTGATCGC
TCTCTCTCTCGGACTCACCCCTAACTTCAAGTCTAACTTCGATCTCGCTGAGGATGCAAAGCTCCAGCTC
TCAAAGGATACCTACGATGATGATCTCGATAACCTCCTCGCTCAGATCGGAGATCAGTACGCTGATTTGT
TCCTCGCTGCTAAGAACCTCTCTGATGCTATCCTCCTCAGTGATATCCTCAGAGTGAACACCGAGATCAC
CAAGGCTCCACTCTCAGCTTCTATGATCAAGAGATACGATGAGCACCACCAGGATCTCACACTTCTCAAG
GCTCTTGTTAGACAGCAGCTCCCAGAGAAGTACAAAGAGATTTTCTTCGATCAGTCTAAGAACGGATACG
CTGGTTACATCGATGGTGGTGCATCTCAAGAAGAGTTCTACAAGTTCATCAAGCCTATCCTCGAGAAGAT
GGATGGAACCGAGGAACTCCTCGTGAAGCTCAATAGAGAGGATCTTCTCAGAAAGCAGAGGACCTTCGAT
AACGGATCTATCCCTCATCAGATCCACCTCGGAGAGTTGCACGCTATCCTTAGAAGGCAAGAGGATTTCT
ACCCATTCCTCAAGGATAACAGGGAAAAGATTGAGAAGATTCTCACCTTCAGAATCCCTTACTACGTGGG
ACCTCTCGCTAGAGGAAACTCAAGATTCGCTTGGATGACCAGAAAGTCTGAGGAAACCATCACCCCTTGG
AACTTCGAAGAGGTGGTGGATAAGGGTGCTAGTGCTCAGTCTTTCATCGAGAGGATGACCAACTTCGATA
AGAACCTTCCAAACGAGAAGGTGCTCCCTAAGCACTCTTTGCTCTACGAGTACTTCACCGTGTACAACGA
GTTGACCAAGGTTAAGTACGTGACCGAGGGAATGAGGAAGCCTGCTTTTTTGTCAGGTGAGCAAAAGAAG
GCTATCGTTGATCTCTTGTTCAAGACCAACAGAAAGGTGACCGTGAAGCAGCTCAAAGAGGATTACTTCA
AGAAAATCGAGTGCTTCGATTCAGTTGAGATTTCTGGTGTTGAGGATAGGTTCAACGCATCTCTCGGAAC
CTACCACGATCTCCTCAAGATCATTAAGGATAAGGATTTCTTGGATAACGAGGAAAACGAGGATATCTTG
GAGGATATCGTTCTTACCCTCACCCTCTTTGAAGATAGAGAGATGATTGAAGAAAGGCTCAAGACCTACG
CTCATCTCTTCGATGATAAGGTGATGAAGCAGTTGAAGAGAAGAAGATACACTGGTTGGGGAAGGCTCTC
AAGAAAGCTCATTAACGGAATCAGGGATAAGCAGTCTGGAAAGACAATCCTTGATTTCCTCAAGTCTGAT
GGATTCGCTAACAGAAACTTCATGCAGCTCATCCACGATGATTCTCTCACCTTTAAAGAGGATATCCAGA
AGGCTCAGGTTTCAGGACAGGGTGATAGTCTCCATGAGCATATCGCTAACCTCGCTGGATCTCCTGCAAT
CAAGAAGGGAATCCTCCAGACTGTGAAGGTTGTGGATGAGTTGGTGAAGGTGATGGGAAGGCATAAGCCT
GAGAACATCGTGATCGAAATGGCTAGAGAGAACCAGACCACTCAGAAGGGACAGAAGAACTCTAGGGAAA
GGATGAAGAGGATCGAGGAAGGTATCAAAGAGCTTGGATCTCAGATCCTCAAAGAGCACCCTGTTGAGAA
CACTCAGCTCCAGAATGAGAAGCTCTACCTCTACTACCTCCAGAACGGAAGGGATATGTATGTGGATCAA
GAGTTGGATATCAACAGGCTCTCTGATTACGATGTTGATCATATCGTGCCACAGTCATTCTTGAAGGATG
ATTCTATCGATAACAAGGTGCTCACCAGGTCTGATAAGAACAGGGGTAAGAGTGATAACGTGCCAAGTGA
AGAGGTTGTGAAGAAAATGAAGAACTATTGGAGGCAGCTCCTCAACGCTAAGCTCATCACTCAGAGAAAG
TTCGATAACTTGACTAAGGCTGAGAGGGGAGGACTCTCTGAATTGGATAAGGCAGGATTCATCAAGAGGC
AGCTTGTGGAAACCAGGCAGATCACTAAGCACGTTGCACAGATCCTCGATTCTAGGATGAACACCAAGTA
CGATGAGAACGATAAGTTGATCAGGGAAGTGAAGGTTATCACCCTCAAGTCAAAGCTCGTGTCTGATTTC
AGAAAGGATTTCCAATTCTACAAGGTGAGGGAAATCAACAACTACCACCACGCTCACGATGCTTACCTTA
ACGCTGTTGTTGGAACCGCTCTCATCAAGAAGTATCCTAAGCTCGAGTCAGAGTTCGTGTACGGTGATTA
CAAGGTGTACGATGTGAGGAAGATGATCGCTAAGTCTGAGCAAGAGATCGGAAAGGCTACCGCTAAGTAT
TTCTTCTACTCTAACATCATGAATTTCTTCAAGACCGAGATTACCCTCGCTAACGGTGAGATCAGAAAGA
GGCCACTCATCGAGACAAACGGTGAAACAGGTGAGATCGTGTGGGATAAGGGAAGGGATTTCGCTACCGT
TAGAAAGGTGCTCTCTATGCCACAGGTGAACATCGTTAAGAAAACCGAGGTGCAGACCGGTGGATTCTCT
AAAGAGTCTATCCTCCCTAAGAGGAACTCTGATAAGCTCATTGCTAGGAAGAAGGATTGGGACCCTAAGA
AATACGGTGGTTTCGATTCTCCTACCGTGGCTTACTCTGTTCTCGTTGTGGCTAAGGTTGAGAAGGGAAA
GAGTAAGAAGCTCAAGTCTGTTAAGGAACTTCTCGGAATCACTATCATGGAAAGGTCATCTTTCGAGAAG
AACCCAATCGATTTCCTCGAGGCTAAGGGATACAAAGAGGTTAAGAAGGATCTCATCATCAAGCTCCCAA
AGTACTCACTCTTCGAACTCGAGAACGGTAGAAAGAGGATGCTCGCTTCTGCTGGTGAGCTTCAAAAGGG
AAACGAGCTTGCTCTCCCATCTAAGTACGTTAACTTTCTTTACCTCGCTTCTCACTACGAGAAGTTGAAG
GGATCTCCAGAAGATAACGAGCAGAAGCAACTTTTCGTTGAGCAGCACAAGCACTACTTGGATGAGATCA
TCGAGCAGATCTCTGAGTTCTCTAAAAGGGTGATCCTCGCTGATGCAAACCTCGATAAGGTGTTGTCTGC
TTACAACAAGCACAGAGATAAGCCTATCAGGGAACAGGCAGAGAACATCATCCATCTCTTCACCCTTACC
AACCTCGGTGCTCCTGCTGCTTTCAAGTACTTCGATACAACCATCGATAGGAAGAGATACACCTCTACCA
AAGAAGTGCTCGATGCTACCCTCATCCATCAGTCTATCACTGGACTCTACGAGACTAGGATCGATCTCTC
ACAGCTCGGTGGTGATTCAAGGGCTGATCCTAAGAAGAAGAGGAAGGTTTGACGTCGACGATATGAAGAT
GAAGATGAAATATTTGGTGTGTCAAATAAAAAGCTTGTGTGCTTAAGTTTGTGTTTTTTTCTTGGCTTGT
TGTGTTATGAATTTGTGGCTTTTTCTAATATTAAATGAATGTAAGATCACATTATAATGAATAAACAAAT
GTTTCTATAATCCATTGTGAATGTTTTGTTGGATCTCTTCTGCAGCATATAACTACTGTATGTGCTATGG
TATGGACTATGGAATATGATTAAAGATAAGCCAGAGCTCTGGTGACGGACGGCGCGCTGGCAGACATACT
GTCCCACAAATGAAGATGGAATCTGTAAAAGAAAACGCGTGAAATAATGCGTCTGACAAAGGTTAGGTCG
GCTGCCTTTAATCAATACCAAAGTGGTCCCTACCACGATGGAAAAACTGTGCAGTCGGTTTGGCTTTTTC
TGACGAACAAATAAGATTCGTGGCCGACAGGTGGGGGTCCACCATGTGAAGGCATCTTCAGACTCCAATA
ATGGAGCAATGACGTAAGGGCTTACGAAATAAGTAAGGGTAGTTTGGGAAATGTCCACTCACCCGTCAGT
CTATAAATACTTAGCCCCTCCCTCATTGTTAAGGGAGCAAAATCTCAGAGAGATAGTCCTAGAGAGAGAA
AGAGAGCAAGTAGCCTAGAAGTAGTCAAGGCGGCGAAGTATTCAGGCACGTGGCCAGGAAGAAGAAAAGC
CAAGACGACGAAAACAGGTAAGAGCTAAGCTTCCTGCAGGAACAAAGCACCAGTGGTCTAGTGGTAGAAT
AGTACCCTGCCACGGTACAGACCCGGGTTCGATTCCCGGCTGGTGCAATTAGAACCTAAAGGAACCGGTT
TTAGAGCTAGAAATAGCAAGTTAAAATAAGGCTAGTCCGTTATCAACTTGAAAAAGTGGCACCGAGTCGG
TGCAACAAAGCACCAGTGGTCTAGTGGTAGAATAGTACCCTGCCACGGTACAGACCCGGGTTCGATTCCC
GGCTGGTGCAAATTGGGAAGATAAAGACCAGTTTTAGAGCTAGAAATAGCAAGTTAAAATAAGGCTAGTC
CGTTATCAACTTGAAAAAGTGGCACCGAGTCGGTGCAACAAAGCACCAGTGGTCTAGTGGTAGAATAGTA
CCCTGCCACGGTACAGACCCGGGTTCGATTCCCGGCTGGTGCAGTTTGAGTCTCCTAAATACGGTTTTAG
AGCTAGAAATAGCAAGTTAAAATAAGGCTAGTCCGTTATCAACTTGAAAAAGTGGCACCGAGTCGGTGCA
ACAAAGCACCAGTGGTCTAGTGGTAGAATAGTACCCTGCCACGGTACAGACCCGGGTTCGATTCCCGGCT
GGTGCAATTATGTAACTAAGGGGCCAGTTTTAGAGCTAGAAATAGCAAGTTAAAATAAGGCTAGTCCGTT
ATCAACTTGAAAAAGTGGCACCGAGTCGGTGCAACAAAGCACCAGTGGTCTAGTGGTAGAATAGTACCCT
GCCACGGTACAGACCCGGGTTCGATTCCCGGCTGGTGCATCACACGCAAACTGGCAGCTGTTTTAGAGCT
AGAAATAGCAAGTTAAAATAAGGCTAGTCCGTTATCAACTTGAAAAAGTGGCACCGAGTCGGTGCAACAA
AGCACCAGTGGTCTAGTGGTAGAATAGTACCCTGCCACGGTACAGACCCGGGTTCGATTCCCGGCTGGTG
CAGTTCAAAGGCCGCTCGAGGAGTTTTAGAGCTAGAAATAGCAAGTTAAAATAAGGCTAGTCCGTTATCA
ACTTGAAAAAGTGGCACCGAGTCGGTGCAACAAAGCACCAGTGGTCTAGTGGTAGAATAGTACCCTGCCA
CGGTACAGACCCGGGTTCGATTCCCGGCTGGTGCAGTCGATCGACAAGCTCGAGTTTCTCCATAATAATG
TGTGAGTAGTTCCCAGATAAGGGAATTAGGGTTCCTATAGGGTTTCGCTCATGTGTTGAGCATATAAGAA
ACCCTTAGTATGTATTTGTATTTGTAAAATACTTCTATCAATAAAATTTCTAATTCCTAAAACCAAAATC
CAGTACTAAAATCCAGATCCCCCGAATTAGAGCTCTACCGGCGTAATATGGCGCGCCGAAGAGCGCGAGG
TCGACGGTATCGATAAGCTTGATATCGAATTCCTGCAGCCCGGGGGATCCGCCCGCTCTAGACTGCCTTG
TAGGTGCGAATTTTCTCTGCTCAAATTGTTGAGGTTAGCGGATTTGTAAACGCGTTTATATGGGCTGCTT
GGAGGGTACTTTTGGATTAATTTTTTTCTGCCAGCGCATTCTGACGCGGCACCGCTTTGGAAAGTGCGCT
GTGGGTCCGCGTTTTCTACAATAATGTGCCGATCCGGTCAGAAAGTATATGGATGAGTTGTGCCAGCCTC
ACCAACGTGCTGCAGGCCCATCATGACTACTTCAATGTTAATGGGGGTAATGAATAAATAGGCGAAATTG
GGTTCACGGTGGGCCCAGGGAATATAATATTGCCGCAGAGGTAGTCGGATGCCAAGGCCCGCAACTAATA
GTTCACGAACAAATTCATTGTAGTGGGCGGCCAACTCCAAAACCAATTGCCAGTTATTGTATTGCAATAC
ATATATGGCTTCCTCCCTTGCCTGCAGGATGTCTGAGCCACCTCGGGCTGAGACCTTTGTATTCCTGGAC
CTAGAAGCCACTGGGCTCCCAAACATGGACCCTGAGATTGCAGAGATATCCCTTTTTGCTGTTCACCGCT
CTTCCCTGGAGAACCCAGAACGGGATGATTCTGGTTCCTTGGTGCTGCCCCGTGTTCTGGACAAGCTCAC
ACTGTGCATGTGCCCGGAGCGCCCCTTTACTGCCAAGGCCAGTGAGATTACTGGTTTGAGCAGCGAAAGC
CTGATGCACTGCGGGAAGGCTGGTTTCAATGGCGCTGTGGTAAGGACACTGCAGGGCTTCCTAAGCCGCC
AGGAGGGCCCCATCTGCCTTGTGGCCCACAATGGCTTCGATTATGACTTCCCACTGCTGTGCACGGAGCT
ACAACGTCTGGGTGCCCATCTGCCCCAAGACACTGTCTGCCTGGACACACTGCCTGCATTGCGGGGCCTG
GACCGTGCTCACAGCCACGGCACCAGGGCTCAAGGCCGCAAAAGCTACAGCCTGGCCAGTCTCTTCCACC
GCTACTTCCAGGCTGAACCCAGTGCTGCCCATTCAGCAGAAGGTGATGTGCACACCCTGCTTCTGATCTT
CCTGCATCGTGCTCCTGAGCTGCTCGCCTGGGCAGATGAGCAGGCCCGCAGCTGGGCTCATATTGAGCCC
ATGTACGTGCCACCTGATGGTCCAAGCCTCGAAGCCTGATAACTCGAGGTTCGAGTATTATGGCATTGGG
AAAACTGTTTTTCTTGTACCATTTGTTGTGCTTGTAATTTACTGTGTTTTTTATTCGGTTTTCGCTATCG
AACTGTGAAATGGAAATGGATGGAGAAGAGTTAATGAATGATATGGTCCTTTTGTTCATTCTCAAATTAA
TATTATTTGTTTTTTCTCTTATTTGTTGTGTGTTGAATTTGAAATTATAAGAGATATGCAAACATTTTGT
TTTGAGTAAAAATGTGTCAAATCGTGGCCTCTAATGACCGAAGTTAATATGAGGAGTAAAACACTTGTAG
TTGTGAGCTCGCGCGTAGTCCTCGGTAATATCGCAGAACAAAAGTACCTGATATCGAGTGTACTTCAAGT
CACACCGGCGAGTGTGGCACTGGCCGTCGTTTTACAACGTCGTGACTGGGAAAACCCTGGCGTTACCCAA
CTTAATCGCCTTGCAGCACATCCCCCTTTCGCCAGCTGGCGTAATAGCGAAGAGGCCCGCACCGATCGCC
CTTCCCAACAGTTGCGCAGCCTGAATGGCGAATGCTAGAGCAGCTTGAGCTTGGATCAGATTGTCGTTTC
CCGCCTTCAGTTTAAACTATCAGTGTTTGACAGGATATATTGGCGGGTAAACCTAAGAGAAAAGAGCGTT
TATTAGAATAATCGGATATTTAAAAGGGCGTGAAAAGGTTTATCCGTTCGTCCATTTGTATGTGCATGCC
AACCACAGGGTTCCCCTCGGGATCAAAGTACTTTGATCCAACCCCTCCGCTGCTATAGTGCAGTCGGCTT
CTGACGTTCAGTGCAGCCGTCTTCTGAAAACGACATGTCGCACAAGTCCTAAGTTACGCGACAGGCTGCC
GCCCTGCCCTTTTCCTGGCGTTTTCTTGTCGCGTGTTTTAGTCGCATAAAGTAGAATACTTGCGACTAGA
ACCGGAGACATTACGCCATGAACAAGAGCGCCGCCGCTGGCCTGCTGGGCTATGCCCGCGTCAGCACCGA
CGACCAGGACTTGACCAACCAACGGGCCGAACTGCACGCGGCCGGCTGCACCAAGCTGTTTTCCGAGAAG
ATCACCGGCACCAGGCGCGACCGCCCGGAGCTGGCCAGGATGCTTGACCACCTACGCCCTGGCGACGTTG
TGACAGTGACCAGGCTAGACCGCCTGGCCCGCAGCACCCGCGACCTACTGGACATTGCCGAGCGCATCCA
GGAGGCCGGCGCGGGCCTGCGTAGCCTGGCAGAGCCGTGGGCCGACACCACCACGCCGGCCGGCCGCATG
GTGTTGACCGTGTTCGCCGGCATTGCCGAGTTCGAGCGTTCCCTAATCATCGACCGCACCCGGAGCGGGC
GCGAGGCCGCCAAGGCCCGAGGCGTGAAGTTTGGCCCCCGCCCTACCCTCACCCCGGCACAGATCGCGCA
CGCCCGCGAGCTGATCGACCAGGAAGGCCGCACCGTGAAAGAGGCGGCTGCACTGCTTGGCGTGCATCGC
TCGACCCTGTACCGCGCACTTGAGCGCAGCGAGGAAGTGACGCCCACCGAGGCCAGGCGGCGCGGTGCCT
TCCGTGAGGACGCATTGACCGAGGCCGACGCCCTGGCGGCCGCCGAGAATGAACGCCAAGAGGAACAAGC
ATGAAACCGCACCAGGACGGCCAGGACGAACCGTTTTTCATTACCGAAGAGATCGAGGCGGAGATGATCG
CGGCCGGGTACGTGTTCGAGCCGCCCGCGCACGTCTCAACCGTGCGGCTGCATGAAATCCTGGCCGGTTT
GTCTGATGCCAAGCTGGCGGCCTGGCCGGCCAGCTTGGCCGCTGAAGAAACCGAGCGCCGCCGTCTAAAA
AGGTGATGTGTATTTGAGTAAAACAGCTTGCGTCATGCGGTCGCTGCGTATATGATGCGATGAGTAAATA
AACAAATACGCAAGGGGAACGCATGAAGGTTATCGCTGTACTTAACCAGAAAGGCGGGTCAGGCAAGACG
ACCATCGCAACCCATCTAGCCCGCGCCCTGCAACTCGCCGGGGCCGATGTTCTGTTAGTCGATTCCGATC
CCCAGGGCAGTGCCCGCGATTGGGCGGCCGTGCGGGAAGATCAACCGCTAACCGTTGTCGGCATCGACCG
CCCGACGATTGACCGCGACGTGAAGGCCATCGGCCGGCGCGACTTCGTAGTGATCGACGGAGCGCCCCAG
GCGGCGGACTTGGCTGTGTCCGCGATCAAGGCAGCCGACTTCGTGCTGATTCCGGTGCAGCCAAGCCCTT
ACGACATATGGGCCACCGCCGACCTGGTGGAGCTGGTTAAGCAGCGCATTGAGGTCACGGATGGAAGGCT
ACAAGCGGCCTTTGTCGTGTCGCGGGCGATCAAAGGCACGCGCATCGGCGGTGAGGTTGCCGAGGCGCTG
GCCGGGTACGAGCTGCCCATTCTTGAGTCCCGTATCACGCAGCGCGTGAGCTACCCAGGCACTGCCGCCG
CCGGCACAACCGTTCTTGAATCAGAACCCGAGGGCGACGCTGCCCGCGAGGTCCAGGCGCTGGCCGCTGA
AATTAAATCAAAACTCATTTGAGTTAATGAGGTAAAGAGAAAATGAGCAAAAGCACAAACACGCTAAGTG
CCGGCCGTCCGAGCGCACGCAGCAGCAAGGCTGCAACGTTGGCCAGCCTGGCAGACACGCCAGCCATGAA
GCGGGTCAACTTTCAGTTGCCGGCGGAGGATCACACCAAGCTGAAGATGTACGCGGTACGCCAAGGCAAG
ACCATTACCGAGCTGCTATCTGAATACATCGCGCAGCTACCAGAGTAAATGAGCAAATGAATAAATGAGT
AGATGAATTTTAGCGGCTAAAGGAGGCGGCATGGAAAATCAAGAACAACCAGGCACCGACGCCGTGGAAT
GCCCCATGTGTGGAGGAACGGGCGGTTGGCCAGGCGTAAGCGGCTGGGTTGCCTGCCGGCCCTGCAATGG
CACTGGAACCCCCAAGCCCGAGGAATCGGCGTGAGCGGTCGCAAACCATCCGGCCCGGTACAAATCGGCG
CGGCGCTGGGTGATGACCTGGTGGAGAAGTTGAAGGCCGCGCAGGCCGCCCAGCGGCAACGCATCGAGGC
AGAAGCACGCCCCGGTGAATCGTGGCAAGCGGCCGCTGATCGAATCCGCAAAGAATCCCGGCAACCGCCG
GCAGCCGGTGCGCCGTCGATTAGGAAGCCGCCCAAGGGCGACGAGCAACCAGATTTTTTCGTTCCGATGC
TCTATGACGTGGGCACCCGCGATAGTCGCAGCATCATGGACGTGGCCGTTTTCCGTCTGTCGAAGCGTGA
CCGACGAGCTGGCGAGGTGATCCGCTACGAGCTTCCAGACGGGCACGTAGAGGTTTCCGCAGGGCCGGCC
GGCATGGCCAGTGTGTGGGATTACGACCTGGTACTGATGGCGGTTTCCCATCTAACCGAATCCATGAACC
GATACCGGGAAGGGAAGGGAGACAAGCCCGGCCGCGTGTTCCGTCCACACGTTGCGGACGTACTCAAGTT
CTGCCGGCGAGCCGATGGCGGAAAGCAGAAAGACGACCTGGTAGAAACCTGCATTCGGTTAAACACCACG
CACGTTGCCATGCAGCGTACGAAGAAGGCCAAGAACGGCCGCCTGGTGACGGTATCCGAGGGTGAAGCCT
TGATTAGCCGCTACAAGATCGTAAAGAGCGAAACCGGGCGGCCGGAGTACATCGAGATCGAGCTAGCTGA
TTGGATGTACCGCGAGATCACAGAAGGCAAGAACCCGGACGTGCTGACGGTTCACCCCGATTACTTTTTG
ATCGATCCCGGCATCGGCCGTTTTCTCTACCGCCTGGCACGCCGCGCCGCAGGCAAGGCAGAAGCCAGAT
GGTTGTTCAAGACGATCTACGAACGCAGTGGCAGCGCCGGAGAGTTCAAGAAGTTCTGTTTCACCGTGCG
CAAGCTGATCGGGTCAAATGACCTGCCGGAGTACGATTTGAAGGAGGAGGCGGGGCAGGCTGGCCCGATC
CTAGTCATGCGCTACCGCAACCTGATCGAGGGCGAAGCATCCGCCGGTTCCTAATGTACGGAGCAGATGC
TAGGGCAAATTGCCCTAGCAGGGGAAAAAGGTCGAAAAGGTCTCTTTCCTGTGGATAGCACGTACATTGG
GAACCCAAAGCCGTACATTGGGAACCGGAACCCGTACATTGGGAACCCAAAGCCGTACATTGGGAACCGG
TCACACATGTAAGTGACTGATATAAAAGAGAAAAAAGGCGATTTTTCCGCCTAAAACTCTTTAAAACTTA
TTAAAACTCTTAAAACCCGCCTGGCCTGTGCATAACTGTCTGGCCAGCGCACAGCCGAAGAGCTGCAAAA
AGCGCCTACCCTTCGGTCGCTGCGCTCCCTACGCCCCGCCGCTTCGCGTCGGCCTATCGCGGCCGCTGGC
CGCTCAAAAATGGCTGGCCTACGGCCAGGCAATCTACCAGGGCGCGGACAAGCCGCGCCGTCGCCACTCG
ACCGCCGGCGCCCACATCAAGGCACCCTGCCTCGCGCGTTTCGGTGATGACGGTGAAAACCTCTGACACA
TGCAGCTCCCGGAGACGGTCACAGCTTGTCTGTAAGCGGATGCCGGGAGCAGACAAGCCCGTCAGGGCGC
GTCAGCGGGTGTTGGCGGGTGTCGGGGCGCAGCCATGACCCAGTCACGTAGCGATAGCGGAGTGTATACT
GGCTTAACTATGCGGCATCAGAGCAGATTGTACTGAGAGTGCACCATATGCGGTGTGAAATACCGCACAG
ATGCGTAAGGAGAAAATACCGCATCAGGCGCTCTTCCGCTTCCTCGCTCACTGACTCGCTGCGCTCGGTC
GTTCGGCTGCGGCGAGCGGTATCAGCTCACTCAAAGGCGGTAATACGGTTATCCACAGAATCAGGGGATA
ACGCAGGAAAGAACATGTGAGCAAAAGGCCAGCAAAAGGCCAGGAACCGTAAAAAGGCCGCGTTGCTGGC
GTTTTTCCATAGGCTCCGCCCCCCTGACGAGCATCACAAAAATCGACGCTCAAGTCAGAGGTGGCGAAAC
CCGACAGGACTATAAAGATACCAGGCGTTTCCCCCTGGAAGCTCCCTCGTGCGCTCTCCTGTTCCGACCC
TGCCGCTTACCGGATACCTGTCCGCCTTTCTCCCTTCGGGAAGCGTGGCGCTTTCTCATAGCTCACGCTG
TAGGTATCTCAGTTCGGTGTAGGTCGTTCGCTCCAAGCTGGGCTGTGTGCACGAACCCCCCGTTCAGCCC
GACCGCTGCGCCTTATCCGGTAACTATCGTCTTGAGTCCAACCCGGTAAGACACGACTTATCGCCACTGG
CAGCAGCCACTGGTAACAGGATTAGCAGAGCGAGGTAT
